Addgene plasmid #64998: pCaSper4 cyto roGFP2-Orp1
Purpose: Expression of cytosolic roGFP2-Orp1 under the alphaTub84B promoter
Depositing lab: Tobias Dick. Depositing organization: Deutsches Krebsforschungszentrum (DKFZ). Publication: In vivo mapping of hydrogen peroxide and oxidized glutathione reveals chemical and regional specificity of redox homeostasis. Albrecht SC, Barata AG, Grosshans J, Teleman AA, Dick TP. Cell Metab. 2011 Dec 7;14(6):819-29. doi: 10.1016/j.cmet.2011.10.010. Epub 2011 Nov 17. PubMed 22100409.
Backbone
  Vector backbone: pCaSpeR4
  Total vector size (bp): 11933
  Vector type: Insect Expression
Growth in bacteria
  Bacterial resistance: Ampicillin, 100 μg/mL
  Growth temperature: 37°C
  Growth strain: DH5alpha
  Copy number: Unknown
Gene/Insert
  Gene/Insert name: Orp1 (alt name: GPX3_YEAST)
  Species: S. cerevisiae (budding yeast)
  Entrez Gene: HYR1 (a.k.a. YIR037W, GPX3, ORP1)
  Tag / fusion protein: roGFP2 (N terminal on insert)
Terms and licenses: Academic/Nonprofit Terms; Industry Terms: Not Available to Industry
Depositor comments: Sequence discrepancies found during QC should not affect function
How to cite: pCaSper4 cyto roGFP2-Orp1 was a gift from Tobias Dick (Addgene plasmid # 64998 ; http://n2t.net/addgene:64998 ; RRID:Addgene_64998)
