[The description below was written by a language model from this plasmid's Addgene catalogue record and pLannotate feature annotations shown in this document.]
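Description:
pCaSper4 cyto roGFP2-Orp1 is an 11.9 kb Drosophila P-element transformation vector built on the pCaSpeR4 backbone and catalogued as an insect expression plasmid. It is propagated in E. coli through a ColE1/pUC-type origin and selected with ampicillin via the β-lactamase gene. The annotated P element 5' and 3' ends define the segment that can be mobilised into the fly genome when transposase is supplied. The mini-white gene lying between them is an eye-colour marker used to identify transformants in a white-mutant background. A few short mini-white, bom and rop fragments annotated near the bacterial backbone appear to be backbone remnants or partial matches rather than functional units.

The payload is a fusion of the redox-sensitive fluorescent protein roGFP2 to the N terminus of the S. cerevisiae thiol peroxidase Orp1 (HYR1/GPX3), followed by an SV40 polyadenylation signal. The automated annotation labels the fluorescent protein as EGFP, which reflects the close similarity of roGFP2 to EGFP. A gap of about 100 bp between the two coding regions is consistent with a linker. In this type of probe, Orp1 is oxidised by hydrogen peroxide and relays that oxidation to the roGFP2 disulfide, which shifts its excitation ratio and gives a ratiometric H2O2 readout. No targeting signal is recorded, in line with the stated cytosolic localisation.

According to the record, expression is driven by the alphaTub84B promoter. This promoter is not annotated as such in the feature table, though the unannotated stretch upstream of the fusion, including fragments matched to the Drosophila Tailor gene, may correspond to this genomic region. The construct is used to generate transgenic flies for in vivo mapping of hydrogen peroxide. The depositor notes that minor sequence discrepancies found during QC should not affect function.
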