Features (pLannotate 1.2.2; 16 found; start..end, strand, type, name):
      9..725     +  CDS            EGFP: the original enhanced GFP (Yang et al., 1996) mammalian codon-optimized
    831..1319    +  CDS            HYR1: GPX3_YEAST - Also known as GPX3 From Saccharomyces cerevisiae (strain ATCC 204508 / S288c) (Baker's yeast).
   1436..1517    +  polyA_signal   SV40 poly(A) signal: SV40 polyadenylation signal
   1581..1813    +  misc_feature   P element 3' end: P element 3' end
   1813..2315    +  gene           mini-white (fragment): white; This modified version of the white gene lacks part of the first intron.
   2314..2383    -  misc_feature   bom (fragment): basis of mobility region from pBR322
   2485..2520    -  CDS            rop (fragment): Rop protein, which maintains plasmids at low copy number; rop
   2615..2719    +  promoter       AmpR promoter: bla
   2720..3580    +  CDS            AmpR: β-lactamase; bla; confers resistance to ampicillin, carbenicillin, and related antibiotics
   3751..4339    +  rep_origin     ori: high-copy-number ColE1/pMB1/pBR322/pUC origin of replication
   4345..4573    +  CDS            mini-white (fragment): Drosophila white gene eye color pigment; white; This is a modified version of the white gene lacking part of the first intron.
   4574..5159    +  misc_feature   P element 5' end: No description available
   5170..9305    -  gene           mini-white: white; This modified version of the white gene lacks part of the first intron.
   9305..9322    +  misc_feature   MCS (fragment): pBluescript multiple cloning site
   9594..10025   -  CDS            Tailor (fragment): TUTT_DROME - Experimental evidence at protein level: Swiss-Prot protein existence level 1. Uridylyltransferase which mediates terminal uridylation of miRNAs, leading to their degradation. Has high specificity for splicing-derived miRNAs (mirtrons) and other miRNA substrates containing a 3'-G terminal nucleotide. Appears to be a major suppressor of mirtron biogenesis. From Drosophila melanogaster (Fruit fly).
  10082..10648   -  CDS            Tailor (fragment): TUTT_DROME - Experimental evidence at protein level: Swiss-Prot protein existence level 1. Uridylyltransferase which mediates terminal uridylation of miRNAs, leading to their degradation. Has high specificity for splicing-derived miRNAs (mirtrons) and other miRNA substrates containing a 3'-G terminal nucleotide. Appears to be a major suppressor of mirtron biogenesis. From Drosophila melanogaster (Fruit fly).
>Addgene plasmid #64998 | pCaSper4 cyto roGFP2-Orp1 | depositor full sequence | sequence record 109872 | pCaSper4 cyto roGFP2-Orp1 sequence 11933 bps
GCGGCCGCATGGTGAGCAAGGGCGAGGAGCTGTTCACCGGGGTGGTGCCCATCCTGGTCGAGCTGGACGG
CGACGTAAACGGCCACAAGTTCAGCGTGTCCGGCGAGGGCGAGGGCGATGCCACCTACGGCAAGCTGACC
CTGAAGTTCATCTCCACCACCGGCAAGCTGCCCGTGCCCTGGCCCACCCTCGTGACCACCCTGACCTACG
GCGTGCAGTGCTTCAGCCGCTACCCCGACCACATGAAGCAGCACGACTTCTTCAAGTCCGCCATGCCCGA
AGGCTACGTCCAGGAGCGCACCATCTTCTTCAAGGACGACGGCAACTACAAGACCCGCGCCGAGGTGAAG
TTCGAGGGCGACACCCTGGTGAACCGCATCGAGCTGAAGGGCATCGACTTCAAGGAGGACGGCAACATCC
TGGGGCACAAGCTGGAGTACAACTACAACTGCCACAACGTCTATATCATGGCCGACAAGCAGAAGAACGG
CATCAAGGTGAACTTCAAGATCCGCCACAACATCGAGGACGGCAGCGTGCAGCTCGCCGACCACTACCAG
CAGAACACCCCCATCGGCGACGGCCCCGTGCTGCTGCCCGACAACCACTACCTGAGCACCTGCTCCGCCC
TGAGCAAAGACCCCAACGAGAAGCGCGATCACATGGTCCTGCTGGAGTTCGTGACCGCCGCCGGGATCAC
TCTCGGCATGGACGAGCTGTACAAGACTAGTGGTGGTTCAGGTGGTGGTGGTTCAGGTGGTGGTGGTTCA
GGTGGAGGAGGATCAGGAGGAGGAGGATCAGGAGGAGGAGGATCAGGAGGAGAATTCGATATCTCAGAAT
TCTATAAGCTAGCACCTGTTGACAAGAAAGGCCAACCATTCCCCTTCGACCAATTAAAGGGAAAAGTGGT
GCTTATCGTTAATGTTGCCTCCAAATGTGGATTCACTCCTCAATACAAAGAACTAGAGGCCTTGTACAAA
CGTTATAAGGACGAAGGATTTACCATCATCGGGTTCCCATGCAACCAGTTTGGCCACCAAGAACCTGGCT
CTGATGAAGAAATTGCCCAGTTCTGCCAACTGAACTATGGCGTGACTTTCCCCATTATGAAAAAAATTGA
CGTTAATGGTGGCAATGAGGACCCTGTTTACAAGTTTTTGAAGAGCCAAAAATCCGGTATGTTGGGCTTG
AGAGGTATCAAATGGAATTTTGAAAAATTCTTAGTCGATAAAAAGGGTAAAGTGTACGAAAGATACTCTT
CACTAACCAAACCTTCTTCGTTGTCCGAAACCATCGAAGAACTTTTGAAAGAGGTGGAATAGCTCGAGCT
AGATCATAATCAGCCATACCACATTTGTAAAGGTTTTACCGCGAGAAAAAACCTCCCACACCTCCCCCTG
AACCTGAAACATAACTTGTCTGCGTTGTTGTTGTTAACTTGTTTATTGCAGCTTATAATGGTTACAAATA
AAGCAATAGCATCACAAATTTCACAAATAAAGCATTTTTTTCACTGCATTCTAGTTGTGGTTTGTCCAAA
CTCATCAATGTATGTCGAGGTCGACCTGCAGCCCAAGCTTTGCGTACTCGCAAATTATTAAAAATAAAAC
TTTAAAAATAATTTCGTCTAATTAATATTATGAGTTAATTCAAACCCCACGGACATGCTAAGGGTTAATC
AACAATCATATCGCTGTCTCACTCAGACTCAATACGACACTCAGAATACTATTCCTTTCACTCGCACTTA
TTGCAAGCATACGTTAAGTGGATGTCTCTTGCCGACGGGACCACCTTATGTTATTTCATCATGGTCTGGC
CATTCTCATCGTGAGCTTCCGGGTGCTCGCATATCTGGCTCTAAGACTTCGGGCCCGACGCAAGGAGTAG
CCGACATATATCCGAAATAACTGCTTGTTTTTTTTTTTACCATTATTACCATCGTGTTTACTGTTTATTG
CCCCCTCAAAAAGCTAATGTAATTATATTTGTGCCAATAAAAACAAGATATGACCTATAGAATACAAGTA
TTTCCCCTTCGAACATCCCCACAAGTAGACTTTGGATTTGTCTTCTAACCAAAAGACTTACACACCTGCA
TACCTTACATCAAAAACTCGTTTATCGCTACATAAAACACCGGGATATATTTTTTATATACATACTTTTC
AAATCGCGCGCCCTCTTCATAATTCACCTCCACCACACCACGTTTCGTAGTTGCTCTTTCGCTGTCTCCC
ACCCGCTCTCCGCAACACATTCACCTTTTGTTCGACGACCTTGGAGCGACTGTCGTTAGTTCCGCGCGAT
TCGGTGCGGTATTTCACACCGCATATGGTGCACTCTCAGTACAATCTGCTCTGATGCCGCATAGTTAAGC
CAGCCCCGACACCCGCCAACACCCGCTGACGCGCCCTGACGGGCTTGTCTGCTCCCGGCATCCGCTTACA
GACAAGCTGTGACCGTCTCCGGGAGCTGCATGTGTCAGAGGTTTTCACCGTCATCACCGAAACGCGCGAG
ACGAAAGGGCCTCGTGATACGCCTATTTTTATAGGTTAATGTCATGATAATAATGGTTTCTTAGACGTCA
GGTGGCACTTTTCGGGGAAATGTGCGCGGAACCCCTATTTGTTTATTTTTCTAAATACATTCAAATATGT
ATCCGCTCATGAGACAATAACCCTGATAAATGCTTCAATAATATTGAAAAAGGAAGAGTATGAGTATTCA
ACATTTCCGTGTCGCCCTTATTCCCTTTTTTGCGGCATTTTGCCTTCCTGTTTTTGCTCACCCAGAAACG
CTGGTGAAAGTAAAAGATGCTGAAGATCAGTTGGGTGCACGAGTGGGTTACATCGAACTGGATCTCAACA
GCGGTAAGATCCTTGAGAGTTTTCGCCCCGAAGAACGTTTTCCAATGATGAGCACTTTTAAAGTTCTGCT
ATGTGGCGCGGTATTATCCCGTATTGACGCCGGGCAAGAGCAACTCGGTCGCCGCATACACTATTCTCAG
AATGACTTGGTTGAGTACTCACCAGTCACAGAAAAGCATCTTACGGATGGCATGACAGTAAGAGAATTAT
GCAGTGCTGCCATAACCATGAGTGATAACACTGCGGCCAACTTACTTCTGACAACGATCGGAGGACCGAA
GGAGCTAACCGCTTTTTTGCACAACATGGGGGATCATGTAACTCGCCTTGATCGTTGGGAACCGGAGCTG
AATGAAGCCATACCAAACGACGAGCGTGACACCACGATGCCTGTAGCAATGGCAACAACGTTGCGCAAAC
TATTAACTGGCGAACTACTTACTCTAGCTTCCCGGCAACAATTAATAGACTGGATGGAGGCGGATAAAGT
TGCAGGACCACTTCTGCGCTCGGCCCTTCCGGCTGGCTGGTTTATTGCTGATAAATCTGGAGCCGGTGAG
CGTGGGTCTCGCGGTATCATTGCAGCACTGGGGCCAGATGGTAAGCCCTCCCGTATCGTAGTTATCTACA
CGACGGGGAGTCAGGCAACTATGGATGAACGAAATAGACAGATCGCTGAGATAGGTGCCTCACTGATTAA
GCATTGGTAACTGTCAGACCAAGTTTACTCATATATACTTTAGATTGATTTAAAACTTCATTTTTAATTT
AAAAGGATCTAGGTGAAGATCCTTTTTGATAATCTCATGACCAAAATCCCTTAACGTGAGTTTTCGTTCC
ACTGAGCGTCAGACCCCGTAGAAAAGATCAAAGGATCTTCTTGAGATCCTTTTTTTCTGCGCGTAATCTG
CTGCTTGCAAACAAAAAAACCACCGCTACCAGCGGTGGTTTGTTTGCCGGATCAAGAGCTACCAACTCTT
TTTCCGAAGGTAACTGGCTTCAGCAGAGCGCAGATACCAAATACTGTCCTTCTAGTGTAGCCGTAGTTAG
GCCACCACTTCAAGAACTCTGTAGCACCGCCTACATACCTCGCTCTGCTAATCCTGTTACCAGTGGCTGC
TGCCAGTGGCGATAAGTCGTGTCTTACCGGGTTGGACTCAAGACGATAGTTACCGGATAAGGCGCAGCGG
TCGGGCTGAACGGGGGGTTCGTGCACACAGCCCAGCTTGGAGCGAACGACCTACACCGAACTGAGATACC
TACAGCGTGAGCATTGAGAAAGCGCCACGCTTCCCGAAGGGAGAAAGGCGGACAGGTATCCGGTAAGCGG
CAGGGTCGGAACAGGAGAGCGCACGAGGGAGCTTCCAGGGGGAAACGCCTGGTATCTTTATAGTCCTGTC
GGGTTTCGCCACCTCTGACTTGAGCGTCGATTTTTGTGATGCTCGTCAGGGGGGCGGAGCCTATGGAAAA
ACGCCTTCTTCTTGAACTCGGGCTCGGTGCCAGTATACCTCAAATGGTTGTCGTACCTCTCATGGTTCCG
TTACGCCAACGAGGGTCTGCTGATTAACCAATGGGCGGACGTGGAGCCGGGCGAAATTAGCTGCACATCG
TCGAACACCACGTGCCCCAGTTCGGGCAAGGTCATCCTGGAGACGCTTAACTTCTCCGCCGCCGATCTGC
CGCTGGACTACGTGGGTCTGGCCCATGATGAAATAACATAAGGTGGTCCCGTCGATAGCCGAAGCTTACC
GAAGTATACACTTAAATTCAGTGCACGTTTGCTTGTTGAGAGGAAAGGTTGTGTGCGGACGAATTTTTTT
TTGAAAACATTAACCCTTACGTGGAATAAAAAAAAATGAAATATTGCAAATTTTGCTGCAAAGCTGTGAC
TGGAGTAAAATTAATTCACGTGCCGAAGTGTGCTATTAAGAGAAAATTGTGGGAGCAGAGCCTTGGGTGC
AGCCTTGGTGAAAACTCCCAAATTTGTGATACCCACTTTAAAGATTCGCAGTGGAAGGCTGCACCTGCAA
AAGGTCAGACATTTAAAAGGAGGCGACTCAACGCAGATGCCGTACCTAGTAAAGTGATAGAGCCTGAACC
AGAAAAGATAAAAGAAGGCTATACCAGTGGGAGTACACAAACAGAGTAAGTTTGAATAGTAAAAAAAATC
ATTTATGTAAACAATAACGTGACTGTGCGTTAGGTCCTGTTCATTGTTTAATGAAAATAAGAGCTTGAGG
GAAAAAATTCGTACTTTGGAGTACGAAATGCGTCGTTTAGAGCAGCAGCCGAATTAATTCTAGTTCCAGT
GAAATCCAAGCATTTTCTAAATTAAATGTATTCTTATTATTATAGTTGTTATTTTTGATATATATAAACA
ACACTATTATGCCCACCATTTTTTTGAGATGCATCTACACAAGGAACAAACACTGGATGTCACTTTCAGT
TCAAATTGTAACGCTAATCACTCCGAACAGGTCACAAAAAATTACCTTAAAAAGTCATAATATTAAATTA
GAATAAATATAGCTGTGAGGGAAATATATACAAATATATTGGAGCAAATAAATTGTACATACAAATATTT
ATTACTAATTTCTATTGAGACGAAATGAACCACTCGGAACCATTTGAGCGAACCGAATCGCGCGGAACTA
ACGACAGTCGCTCCAAGGTCGTCGAACAAAAGGTGAATGTGTTGCGGAGAGCGGGTGGGAGACAGCGAAA
GAGCAACTACGAAACGTGGTGTGGTGGAGGTGAATTATGAAGAGGGCGCGCGATTTGAAAAGTATGTATA
TAAAAAATATATCCCGGTGTTTTATGTAGCGATAAACGAGTTTTTGATGTAAGGTATGCAGGTGTGTAAG
TCTTTTGGTTAGAAGACAAATCCAAAGTCTACTTGTGGGGATGTTCGAAGGGGAAATACTTGTATTCTAT
AGGTCATATCTTGTTTTTATTGGCACAAATATAATTACATTAGCTTTTTGAGGGGGCAATAAACAGTAAA
CACGATGGTAATAATGGTAAAAAAAAAAACAAGCAGTTATTTCGGATATATGTCGGCTACTCCTTGCGTC
GGGCCCGAAGTCTTAGAGCCAGATATGCGAGCACCCGGAAGCTCACGATGAGAATGGCCAGACCCACGTA
GTCCAGCGGCAGATCGGCGGCGGAGAAGTTAAGCGTCTCCAGGATGACCTTGCCCGAACTGGGGCACGTG
GTGTTCGACGATGTGCAGCTAATTTCGCCCGGCTCCACGTCCGCCCATTGGTTAATCAGCAGACCCTCGT
TGGCGTAACGGAACCATGAGAGGTACGACAACCATTTGAGGTATACTGGCACCGAGCCCGAGTTCAAGAA
GAAGCCGCCAAAGAGCAGGAATGGTATGATAACCGGCGGACCCACAGACAGCGCCATCGAGGTCGAGGAG
CTGGCGCAGGATATTAGATATCCGAAGGACGTTGACACATTGGCCACCAGAGTGACCAGCGCCAGGCAGT
TGAAGAAGTGCAGCACTCCGGCCCGCAGTCCGATCATCGGATAGGCAATCGCCGTGAAGACCAGTGGCAC
TGTGAGAAAAAGCGGTAATTCGGCAATCGTTTTGCCCAGAAAGTATGTGTCACAGCGATAAAGTCGACTT
CGGGCCTCCCTCATAAAAACTGGCAGCTCTGAGGTGAACACCTAAATCGAATCGATTCATTAGAAAGTTA
GTAAATTATTAATATGCAAATGTATTCTAAACAAGACTTACATTTATCGTGGCAAAGACGTTTTGAAAGG
TCATGTTGGTCAGGAAGAGGAAGATGGCTCCGTTGATATTCATCACGCCCACTTGCGTGAGTTGTTGGCC
CAAAAAGATGAGGCCAATCAAGATGGCAACCATCTGCAAATTAAAATGTTACTCGCATCTCATTAATATT
CATATCTTCAACATGTTCGCGAGTTAAATGAAATTTATTTATTTTCTGCAAAACTATAAACTATACATCT
CATTGAAAAAAACTAAGAAGGGTGTGGAATCAGGCAATTCTAACTAAAATCTAGCGAATTTGTTTCCAAG
AATTGTAAGCGTTATATCATTTGTTTCCACTGGAACCACTCACCGTTGTCTGAATAAGTCGCACTTTTAC
GAGGAGTGGTTCCTTGAGCACCGACAGCCAGGATCGCCACAGGACCGCCCGGAACTGCATGAACCAGGTG
GCCTTGTAGGTGTACCCATTCTCCGGCTGCTCCAGTGGCTTCTCCAAATTTTTGGTGGCCAACAACTGCT
CCATATCCCGGGCTACTTTGCTAATAGCAAAATTGTCGCCATATCTTGGCGATCCGATCACGGGACTCGA
TCTCCCGTCCGGGCACAACGGCCAACACCTGTACGTAAAAGTCCGCCGGATTGTAGTTGGTAGGACACTG
GGCACCCACGCTGGATAGGAGTTGAGATGTAATGTAATGCTAGATACCCTTAATAAACACATCGAACTCA
CTAGGAAAAGAAGTCGACGGCTTCGCTGGGAGTGCCCAAGAAAGCTACCCTGCCCTCGGCCATCAGAAGG
ATCTTGTCAAAGAGCTCAAACAGCTCGGAAGACGGCTGATGAATGGTCAGGATGACGGTCTTGCCCTTCT
GCGACAGCTTCTTCAGCACCTGGACGACGCTGTGGGCGGTAAATGAGTCCAGTCCGGAGGTGGGCTCATC
GCAGATCAGAAGCGGCGGATCGGTTAGTGCCTCGGAGGCGAATGCCAGACGCTTCCTTTCTCCGCCGGAC
AGACCTTTCACCCTGCCGGGCACACCGATGATCGTGTGCTGACATTTGCTGAGCGAAAGCTCCTGGATCA
CCTGATCCACGCGGGCCACTCGCTGCCGATAGGTCAGATGTCGTGGCATCCGCACCATGGCCTGGAAAAT
CAGGTGTTCCCTGGCCGTTAGGGAGCCGATAAAGAGGTCATCCTGCTGGACATAGGCGCACCTGGCCTGC
ATCTCCTTGGCGTCCACAGGTTGGCCATTGAGCAGTCGCATCCCGGATGGCGATACTTGGATGCCCTGCG
GCGATCGAAAGGCAAGGGCATTCAGCAGGGTCGTCTTTCCGGCACCGGAACTGCCCATCACGGCCAAAAG
TTCGCCCGGATAGGCCACGCCGCAAACTGAGTTTCAAATTGGTAATTGGACCCTTTATTAAGATTTCACA
CAGATCAGCCGACTGCGAATAGAAACTCACCGTTCTTGAGCAAATGTTTCCTGGGCGCCGGTATGTGTCG
CTCGTTGCAGAATAGTCCGCGTGTCCGGTTGACCAGCTGCCGCCATCCGGAGCCCGGCTGATTGACCGCC
CCAAAGATGTCCATATTGTGCCAGGCATAGGTGAGGTTCTCGGCTAGTTGGCCGCTCCCTGAACCGGAGT
CCTCCGGCGGACTGGGTGGCAGGAGCGTGCCGTAGTTTTTGGCCTGCCCGAAGCCCTGGTTAATGCAGCT
CTGCGAAGCGTCCGCTGTCACCCTGCAATGATAGGGGATCTCAAATATCAACTACAAGCGTTATGCTCAT
CTAACCCCGAACAAAACGAAGTATCCTACGAAGTAGGTTTATACTTTTATTTATTTTTTGTGCATCTAGG
ATCAGCTTAAAATATCTGGTTGTTATATTTTTTGTAAAAAAGAATGTAGTCGAAAATGAATGCCTTTAGA
TGTCTTGATCATGATATGATCTTAAAAATTGTCTTATATAGCGAGCACAGCTACCAGAATAATCTGTTTC
GTGTCACTATTTGTTTGTGCGATTGCGGTTTGGGATTTTTGTGGGTCGCAGTTCTCACGCCGCAGACAAT
TTGATGTTGCAATCGCAGTTCCTATAGATCAAGTGAACTTAAGATGTATGCACATGTACTACTCACATTG
TTCAGATGCTCGGCAGATGGGTGTTTGCTGCCTCCGCGAATTAATAGCTCCTGATCCTCTTGGCCCATTG
CCGGGATTTTTCACACTTTCCCCTGCTTACCCACCCAAAACCAATCACCACCCCAATCACTCAAAAAACA
AACAAAAATAAGAAGCGAGAGGAGTTTTGGCACAGCACTTTGTGTTTAATTGATGGCGTAAACCGCTTGG
AGCTTCGTCACGAAACCGCTGACAAAGTGCAACTGAAGGCGGACATTGACGCTAGGTAACGCTACAAACG
GTGGCGAAAGAGATAGCGGACGCAGCGGCGAAAGAGACGGCGATATTTCTGTGGACAGAGAAGGAGGCAA
ACAGCGCTGACTTTGAGTGGAATGTCATTTTGAGTGAGAGGTAATCGAAAGAACCTGGTACTTCAAATAC
CCTTGGATCGAAGTAAATTTAAAACTGATCAGATAAGTTCAATGATATCCAGTGCAGTAAAAAATAAAAA
AAAAATATGTTTTTTTAAATCTACATTCTCCAAAAAAGGGTTTTATTAACTTACATACATACTAGAATTC
GATATCAAGCTTGCACAGGTCCTGTTCGATAACGTCGTACTCGGGAATCACCTTTAACTTGTCCGCTATT
GGGTATTTGTCCTTAAACACATTCGTAATCTCTCCCACAATCATTGCCCTGGCCTCTGCAATGTAAAAAG
TATTTATAAAATATCGCTGGCTCTAAAGAAAACATATTAATCAAAGTATTGAGGCTTTATCAATCTAACA
TTTACAAGTAGTCAGACCACAATTTTTAGACTGCACTTCTGCGTAAGTAAATGAAATGAAATGGTGACCT
ACTCTTGGGTAGCCGTACTGTTATATGCTGACGAGCCTTCACCTGGGCCTGCTTTTTCTCCTGTTTCGTC
TGATGCGTCGGATGCGGCTGGACTGGCTGATTGTTGGGATTGGGTTTTGGATGCTGCTCCGAAAGGTGGG
CCACAGCTTTTGCGATGGTGGTGCCCACTATGCGGTTGCTGCAGGAACTACAGCTGAATGTTCGCTTTAT
TGTCTGCAGCTCCTGGGGCTGGACGAAGGCCACGCCCTCACCCGGTGCGGCCATCTCCTGCGGCAAAACG
TATGTGGGATTCCTGTCCAAGTAGCTCTCGATGCCCACCATAATGCGCTCCAGCAGGTTGGCCAGGTGCG
GGTCTAGCTGCGGCGGATTCGTCGTCTGGTTCACTGAGTTTAGGGTCTGCAGAAAGAAGTGTGCCTCCAT
GGTAAGCGGATTCATCTGCACGATCAGCGGGCTTTAGTCTAAAAATTCGAATGATACAAACTCGTACTCA
CGTAAAGCAGTTTGTTTGGCATCATCTCGGCCATCGTCTTATTCTTCTTCGTGGCCTTTGTTACCGGAGC
GGCTATGTTGGGCGCGGTGGAGCCCGGAAGCTGAAAGGTTAATCGAATGCGTTAACTTTTCTGCAACTCG
AAAGTTTGCCGCCTTTGTTCGACTGCCAATAACTGTTGATTCGAAAATTCGAATCGAAGCGGTTGAATTT
CGTAGGGTGGCCAACTACACCAAAGTTCGCCGGCGGTGTATGCATGTGAGTGTGAGTGTGACAGTGGGTG
TACGTGTGCTTTAAGCGACACAATCGCACCGCGATGTACATATTTTTGTAGAAATGTGTGTGCATTTTTC
GTCCGGATCACGGCTCCATAAAATAAATCATATCACAGGGCTCAGGGATTTGTGAGTAGAAGTTCCCGCC
ACTTAAACGTCACTTGTGAAATCGCCATCGACGGTCAACTTTTACTCACACTGGTCTTCCGCGGACGGAC
CGTCTCAAAGTACTGCCTTTCTGCGTTGGAAAACATCGCCTTTTTCGTCCAAAAGGAGTCCCCAGGTTCG
ATCCGCATGGCGTTGTGCGTGCGTGCCTTTCTTTTCAAATGATTACGGCTATTAACTTGGGGGCGTTAAG
TTGGAAACACGTAAATTGCAGACTGCGATTAGAGTGACCATGAGTAGGAGTTCAAAATCTCCTGACATCA
TTTTCTTAAAACCTGCTTTGTTTTTTACATTTCTATTTAATATAACTCCTATTTGAATAAAAAAACAAAA
CAAGTTTAGATGTTAAGATATTAACTACATCCTTTGCTCCAAAGGGAGAGGGGAAGTTATGGAGTTAATT
AATTTGCTGTTGGAAATCAATATGGAGTCAGAAATATAATGATTTACTAAACCTTATTGAATCGGTAACG
ATGCGAATTTATATTAAAATAGCTTTTATGAAACATTCAACAAAAATATTATTAATGTTGGCCCACTTTA
GCAACCGGTTAGGTCTACCGGTTGGGCAAGCAAAGATTCACGCCCTGGTTCGAGTCCCAACTAGTCCTGC
AAAATACCGCAGCAAGTTTTAGAGAGACCAAGTGCCATTACCTCTCCCACTTCAGTTATCGGTTATGCGG
CGTTTAAGTCGACAGCTTGCCGTCTCTAGCTCCGGTGCCTATATAAAGCAGCCCGCTTTCCACATTTCAT
ATTCGTTTTACGTTTGTCAAGCCTCATAGCCGGCAGTTCGAACGTATACGCTCTCTGAGTCAGACCTCGA
AATCGTAGCTCTACACAATTCTGTGAATTTTCCTTGTCGCGTGTGAAACACTTCCAATAAAAACTCCTGC
AGGTGAGTACTTTAAAAAAAAATCTAGTGAAATAATGCTGAAAAGAAATTTGTGTGGGCAAAATTCAATG
GGCAAAAACGCGATGCGGCTTTTTCTCAAAATGGCGGCCGGCCTGCGTTTTTTCCTCAAAAGTGATGACG
TCATGCCTGTTTTTTTTTTTTGTTCGCAATGAGGAATGGCTCTTAAAATCTACTAGATAAAAAAAATATT
CATTATTTCTATGCTGCTGGAACGCTTCATTAATCTTAAAAATTCTAAATTCGGTTACCATGATACTTCG
ACGCATAACTGTAGATTTTGGATAGAATTAAAGAGAAAATGGCGAGAGAGTAAAATTCCGGCGTCGGCAA
AGTAGAGCAAAAAAATCAGTATACCATTTAGCTACCTCTCTCACTCGCACGCAGTGCCGGCTCAAGTTGG
GCGCGGCTCTGCAATTATCGATTTTCTTGGGGTGTGTAACTAATCATCCGTTTTCCCTTCCTCCTCATCC
ACAGCGTGAAGGTACCCGCCCGGGATCAGATCC
