>Addgene plasmid #64998 | pCaSper4 cyto roGFP2-Orp1 | addgene partial sequence | sequence record 116069 | SV40pA-R 5'-GAAATTTGTGATGCTATTGC-3'
CAACAACAATTGCATTCATTTTATGTTTCAGGTTCAGGGGGAGGTGTGGGAGGTTTTTTAAAGCAAGTAA
AACCTCTACAAATGTGGTATGGCTGATTATGATCTAGCTCGAGCTATTCCACCTCTTTCAAAAGTTCTTC
GATGGTTTCGGACAACGAAGAAGGTTTGGTTAGTGAAGAGTATCTTTCGTACACTTTACCCTTTTTATCG
ACTAAGAATTTTTCAAAATTCCATTTGATACCTCTCAAGCCCAACATACCGGATTTTTGGCTCTTCAAAA
ACTTGTAAACAGGGTCCTCATTGCCACCATTAACGTCAATTTTTTTCATAATGGGGAAAGTCACGCCATA
GTTCAGTTGGCAGAACTGGGCAATTTCTTCATCAGAGCCAGGTTCTTGGTGGCCAAACTGGTTGCATGGG
AACCCGATGATGGTAAATCCTTCGTCCTTATAACGTTTGTACAAGGCCTCTAGTTCTTTGTATTGAGGAG
TGAATCCACATTTGGAGGCAACATTAACGATAAGCACCACTTTTCCCTTTAATTGGTCGAAGGGGAATGG
TTGGCCTTTCTTGTCAACAGGTGCTAGCTTATAGAATTCTGAGATATCGAATTCTCCTCCTGATCCTCCT
CCTCCTGATCCTCCTCCTCCTGATCCTCCTCCACCTGAACCACCACCACCTGAACCACCACCACCTGAAC
CACCACTAGTC
