>Addgene plasmid #64998 | pCaSper4 cyto roGFP2-Orp1 | addgene partial sequence | sequence record 117247 | pCasper-F 5'-gggttttattaacttacat-3'
TCCTGTTCGATAACGTCGTACTCGGGAATCACCTTTAACTTGTCCGCTATTGGGTATTTGTCCTTAAACA
CATTCGTAATCTCTCCCACAATCATTGCCCTGGCCTCTGCAATGTAAAAAGTATTTATAAAATATCGCTG
GCTCTAAAGGAAACATATTAATCAAAGTATTGAGGCTTTATCAATCTAACATTTACAAGTAGTCAGACCA
CAATTTTTAGACTGCACTTCTGCGTAAGTAAATGAAATGAAATGGTGACCTACTCTTGGGTAGCCGTACT
GTTATATGCTGACGAGCCTTCACCTGGGCCTGCTTTTTCTCCTGTTTCGTCTGATGCGTCGGATGCGGCT
GGACTGGCTGATTGTTGGGATTGGGTTTTGGATGCTGCTCCGAAAGGTGGGCCACAGCTTTTGCGATGGT
GGTGCCCACTATGCGGTTGCTGCAGGAACTACAGCTGAATGTTCGCTTTATTGTCTGCAGCTCCTGGGGC
TGGACGAAGGCCACGCCCTCACCCGGTGCGGCCATCTCCTGCGGCAAAACGTATGTGGGATTCCTGTCCA
AGTAGCTCTCGATGCCCACCATAATGCGCTCCAGCAGGTTGGCCAGGTGCGGGTCTAGCTGCGGCGGATT
CGTCGTCTGGTTCACTGAGTTTAGGGTCTGCAGAAAGAAGTGTGCCTCCATGGTAAGCGGATTCATCTGC
ACGATCAGCGGGCTTTAGTCTAAAAATTCGAATGATACAAACTCGTACTCACGTAAAGCAGTTTGTTTGG
CATCATCTCGGCCATCGTCTTATTCTTCTTCGT
