>Addgene plasmid #64998 | pCaSper4 cyto roGFP2-Orp1 | addgene partial sequence | sequence record 117858 | EGFP-N 5'-CGTCGCCGTCCAGCTCGACCAG-3'
ATGCGGCCGCGGATCTGATCCCCGGGCGGGTACCTTCACGCTGTGGATGAGGAGGAAGGGAAAACGGATG
ATTAGTTACACACCCCAAGAAAATCGATAATTGCAGAGCCGCGCCCAACTTGAGCCGGCACTGCGTGCGA
GTGAGAGAGGTAGCTAAATGGTATACTGATTTTTTTGCTCTACTTTGCCGACGCCGGAATTTTACTCTCT
CGCCATTTTCTCTTTAATTCTATCCAAAATCTACAGTTATGCGTCGAAGTATCATGGTAACCGAATTTAG
AATTTTTAAGATTAATGAAGCGTTCCAGCAGCATAGAAATAATGAATATTTTTTTTATCTAGTAGATTTT
AAGAGCCATTCCTCATTGCGAACAAAAAAAAAAAAACAGGCATGACGTCATCACTTTTGAGGAAAAAACG
CAGGCCGGCCGCCATTTTGAGAAAAAGCCGCATCGCGTTTTTGCCCATTGAATTTTGCCCACACAAATTT
CTTTTCAGCATTATTTCACTAGATTTTTTTTTAAAGTACTCACCTGCAGGAGTTTTTATTGGAAGTGTTT
CACACGCGACAAGGAAAATTCACAGAATTGTGTAGAGCTACGATTTCGAGGTCTGACTCAGAGAGCGTAT
ACGTTCGAACTGCCGGCTATGAGGCTTGACAAACGTAAAACGAATATG
